Addgene plasmid #168559: pDONR223 SARS-CoV-1 ORF3a_stop
Purpose: Gateway-compatible Entry vector
Depositing lab: Fritz Roth. Depositing organization: Sinai Health System. Publication: A resource of human coronavirus protein-coding sequences in a flexible, multipurpose Gateway Entry clone collection. Weller B, Lin CW, Pogoutse O, Sauer M, Marin-de la Rosa N, Strobel A, Young V, Knapp JJ, Rayhan A, Falter C, Kim DK, Roth FP, Falter-Braun P. G3 (Bethesda). 2023 Jul 5;13(7):jkad105. doi: 10.1093/g3journal/jkad105. PubMed 37267226.
Backbone
  Vector backbone: pDONR223
  Backbone manufacturer: Rual et al, Genome Res. 14:2128-2135, 2004.
  Backbone size w/o insert (bp): 5005
  Vector type: Other
Growth in bacteria
  Bacterial resistance: Spectinomycin, 50 μg/mL
  Growth temperature: 37°C
  Growth strain: DH5alpha
  Copy number: Unknown
Gene/Insert
  Gene/Insert name: ORF3a
  Species: Other
  Insert size (bp): 822
  Entrez Gene: ORF3a (a.k.a. sars3a)
  Cloning method: Gateway Cloning
  Sequencing primers: 5′ m13-For; 3′ m13-Rev
Resource information
  A portion of this plasmid was derived from a plasmid made by: Falter-Braun Lab
Terms and licenses: Academic/Nonprofit Terms; Industry Terms
How to cite: pDONR223 SARS-CoV-1 ORF3a_stop was a gift from Fritz Roth (Addgene plasmid # 168559 ; http://n2t.net/addgene:168559 ; RRID:Addgene_168559)
