[The description below was written by a language model from this plasmid's Addgene catalogue record and pLannotate feature annotations shown in this document.]
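Description:
pDONR223 SARS-CoV-1 ORF3a_stop is a Gateway Entry clone built on the pDONR223 donor backbone and maintained in E. coli. It replicates from a high-copy ColE1/pUC-type origin and is selected with spectinomycin through the aadA (SmR) aminoglycoside adenylyltransferase gene, which sits downstream of a class 1 integron Pc promoter fragment and a short remnant of a gentamicin resistance gene. The sequenced plasmid is 3,615 nt. This is smaller than the 5,005 bp listed for the empty backbone, as expected because the BP recombination that creates an Entry clone replaces the donor vector's selection cassette with the insert.

The payload is the 822 bp ORF3a coding sequence of SARS-CoV-1, matched in the annotation to the Swiss-Prot accessory protein 3a. That protein is described as a viroporin that forms homotetrameric potassium-sensitive ion channels, induces apoptosis in cell culture and downregulates the type I interferon receptor. The ORF is flanked by two attL recombination sites. The automated annotation labels these attL3 and attL2, although the first may simply be a variant call of the usual upstream attL site. The "_stop" suffix suggests that the native stop codon is retained, which would suit untagged or N-terminally tagged expression rather than C-terminal fusions, though the record does not state this explicitly.

No promoter is positioned to drive ORF3a expression. A T7 promoter lies just outside the attL2 site in reverse orientation, and rrnB T1/T2 terminators insulate the cloning region. The small lacI and lacZα fragments are backbone remnants. The plasmid serves as a shuttle for LR Clonase transfer of ORF3a into Destination vectors of choice, and it belongs to a collection of human coronavirus protein-coding Entry clones.
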