Features (pLannotate 1.2.2; 12 found; start..end, strand, type, name):
     34..129     +  protein_bind   attL3: mutant version of attL; recombination site for the Gateway® LR reaction LR Clonase™
    132..953     +  CDS            AP3A_SARS: Experimental evidence at protein level: Swiss-Prot protein existence level 1. Forms homotetrameric potassium sensitive ion channels (viroporin) and may modulate virus release. Up-regulates expression of fibrinogen subunits FGA, FGB and FGG in host lung epithelial cells. Induces apoptosis in cell culture. Downregulates the type 1 interferon receptor by inducing serine phosphorylation within the IFN alpha- receptor subunit 1 (IFNAR1) degradation motif and increasing IFNAR1 ubiquitination. From Severe acute respiratory syndrome coronavirus (SARS-CoV).
    958..1057    -  protein_bind   attL2: mutant version of attL; recombination site for the Gateway® LR reaction LR Clonase™
   1075..1093    -  promoter       T7 promoter: promoter for bacteriophage T7 RNA polymerase
   1283..1306    +  promoter       Pc promoter (fragment): intI1 (promoter lies within the coding sequence); class 1 integron promoter
   1482..1538    +  CDS            GmR (fragment): gentamycin acetyltransferase; aacC1; confers resistance to gentamycin
   1545..2336    +  CDS            SmR: aminoglycoside adenylyltransferase (Murphy, 1985); aadA; confers resistance to spectinomycin and streptomycin
   2429..3017    +  rep_origin     ori: high-copy-number ColE1/pMB1/pBR322/pUC origin of replication
   3200..3292    +  CDS            lacI (fragment): lac repressor; lacI; The lac repressor binds to the lac operator to inhibit transcription in E. coli. This inhibition can be relieved by adding lactose or isopropyl-β-D-thiogalactopyranoside (IPTG).
   3347..3374    -  terminator     rrnB T2 terminator: transcription terminator T2 from the E. coli rrnB gene
   3506..3549    +  terminator     rrnB T1 terminator: Escherichia coli rrnB; transcription terminator T1 from the E. coli rrnB gene
   3596..17      -  CDS            lacZα (fragment) (across the origin): LacZα fragment of β-galactosidase; lacZ fragment
>Addgene plasmid #168559 | pDONR223 SARS-CoV-1 ORF3a_stop | addgene full sequence | sequence record 333711 | Addgene NGS Result
GTAAAACGACGGCCAGTCTTAAGCTCGGGCCCCAAATAATGATTTTATTTTGACTGATAGTGACCTGTTC
GTTGCAACAAATTGATGAGCAATGCTTTTTTATAATGCCAACTTTGTACAAAAAAGTTGGCATGGATTTG
TTTATGAGATTTTTTACTCTTAGATCAATTACTGCACAGCCAGTAAAAATTGACAATGCTTCTCCTGCAA
GTACTGTTCATGCTACAGCAACGATACCGCTACAAGCCTCACTCCCTTTCGGATGGCTTGTTATTGGCGT
TGCATTTCTTGCTGTTTTTCAGAGCGCTACCAAAATAATTGCGCTCAATAAAAGATGGCAGCTAGCCCTT
TATAAGGGCTTCCAGTTCATTTGCAATTTACTGCTGCTATTTGTTACCATCTATTCACATCTTTTGCTTG
TCGCTGCAGGTATGGAGGCGCAATTTTTGTACCTCTATGCCTTGATATATTTTCTACAATGCATCAACGC
ATGTAGAATTATTATGAGATGTTGGCTTTGTTGGAAGTGCAAATCCAAGAACCCATTACTTTATGATGCC
AACTACTTTGTTTGCTGGCACACACATAACTATGACTACTGTATACCATATAACAGTGTCACAGATACAA
TTGTCGTTACTGAAGGTGACGGCATTTCAACACCAAAACTCAAAGAAGACTACCAAATTGGTGGTTATTC
TGAGGATAGGCACTCAGGTGTTAAAGACTATGTCGTTGTACATGGCTATTTCACCGAAGTTTACTACCAG
CTTGAGTCTACACAAATTACTACAGACACTGGTATTGAAAATGCTACATTCTTCATCTTTAACAAGCTTG
TTAAAGACCCACCGAATGTGCAAATACACACAATCGACGGCTCTTCAGGAGTTGCTAATCCAGCAATGGA
CCCAATTTATGATGAGCCGACGACGACTACTAGCGTGCCTTTGTAATACCCAACTTTCTTGTACAAAGTT
GGCATTATAAGAAAGCATTGCTTATCAATTTGTTGCAACGAACAGGTCACTATCAGTCAAAATAAAATCA
TTATTTGCCATCCAGCTGATATCCCCTATAGTGAGTCGTATTACATGGTCATAGCTGTTTCCTGGCAGCT
CTGGCCCGTGTCTCAAAATCTCTGATGTTACATTGCACAAGATAAAAATATATCATCATGCCTCCTCTAG
ACCAGCCAGGACAGAAATGCCTCGACTTCGCTGCTACCCAAGGTTGCCGGGTGACGCACACCGTGGAAAC
GGATGAAGGCACGAACCCAGTGGACATAAGCCTGTTCGGTTCGTAAGCTGTAATGCAAGTAGCGTATGCG
CTCACGCAACTGGTCCAGAACCTTGACCGAACGCAGCGGTGGTAACGGCGCAGTGGCGGTTTTCATGGCT
TGTTATGACTGTTTTTTTGGGGTACAGTCTATGCCTCGGGCATCCAAGCAGCAAGCGCGTTACGCCGTGG
GTCGATGTTTGATGTTATGGAGCAGCAACGATGTTACGCAGCAGGGCAGTCGCCCTAAAACAAAGTTAAA
CATTATGAGGGAAGCGGTGATCGCCGAAGTATCGACTCAACTATCAGAGGTAGTTGGCGTCATCGAGCGC
CATCTCGAACCGACGTTGCTGGCCGTACATTTGTACGGCTCCGCAGTGGATGGCGGCCTGAAGCCACACA
GTGATATTGATTTGCTGGTTACGGTGACCGTAAGGCTTGATGAAACAACGCGGCGAGCTTTGATCAACGA
CCTTTTGGAAACTTCGGCTTCCCCTGGAGAGAGCGAGATTCTCCGCGCTGTAGAAGTCACCATTGTTGTG
CACGACGACATCATTCCGTGGCGTTATCCAGCTAAGCGCGAACTGCAATTTGGAGAATGGCAGCGCAATG
ACATTCTTGCAGGTATCTTCGAGCCAGCCACGATCGACATTGATCTGGCTATCTTGCTGACAAAAGCAAG
AGAACATAGCGTTGCCTTGGTAGGTCCAGCGGCGGAGGAACTCTTTGATCCGGTTCCTGAACAGGATCTA
TTTGAGGCGCTAAATGAAACCTTAACGCTATGGAACTCGCCGCCCGACTGGGCTGGCGATGAGCGAAATG
TAGTGCTTACGTTGTCCCGCATTTGGTACAGCGCAGTAACCGGCAAAATCGCGCCGAAGGATGTCGCTGC
CGACTGGGCAATGGAGCGCCTGCCGGCCCAGTATCAGCCCGTCATACTTGAAGCTAGACAGGCTTATCTT
GGACAAGAAGAAGATCGCTTGGCCTCGCGCGCAGATCAGTTGGAAGAATTTGTCCACTACGTGAAAGGCG
AGATCACCAAGGTAGTCGGCAAATAACCCTCGAGCCACCCATGACCAAAATCCCTTAACGTGAGTTACGC
GTCGTTCCACTGAGCGTCAGACCCCGTAGAAAAGATCAAAGGATCTTCTTGAGATCCTTTTTTTCTGCGC
GTAATCTGCTGCTTGCAAACAAAAAAACCACCGCTACCAGCGGTGGTTTGTTTGCCGGATCAAGAGCTAC
CAACTCTTTTTCCGAAGGTAACTGGCTTCAGCAGAGCGCAGATACCAAATACTGTTCTTCTAGTGTAGCC
GTAGTTAGGCCACCACTTCAAGAACTCTGTAGCACCGCCTACATACCTCGCTCTGCTAATCCTGTTACCA
GTGGCTGCTGCCAGTGGCGATAAGTCGTGTCTTACCGGGTTGGACTCAAGACGATAGTTACCGGATAAGG
CGCAGCGGTCGGGCTGAACGGGGGGTTCGTGCACACAGCCCAGCTTGGAGCGAACGACCTACACCGAACT
GAGATACCTACAGCGTGAGCTATGAGAAAGCGCCACGCTTCCCGAAGGGAGAAAGGCGGACAGGTATCCG
GTAAGCGGCAGGGTCGGAACAGGAGAGCGCACGAGGGAGCTTCCAGGGGGAAACGCCTGGTATCTTTATA
GTCCTGTCGGGTTTCGCCACCTCTGACTTGAGCGTCGATTTTTGTGATGCTCGTCAGGGGGGCGGAGCCT
ATGGAAAAACGCCAGCAACGCGGCCTTTTTACGGTTCCTGGCCTTTTGCTGGCCTTTTGCTCACATGTTC
TTTCCTGCGTTATCCCCTGATTCTGTGGATAACCGTATTACCGCCTTTGAGTGAGCTGATACCGCTCGCC
GCAGCCGAACGACCGAGCGCAGCGAGTCAGTGAGCGAGGAAGCGGAAGAGCGCCCAATACGCAAACCGCC
TCTCCCCGCGCGTTGGCCGATTCATTAATGCAGCTGGCACGACAGGTTTCCCGACTGGAAAGCGGGCAGT
GAGCGCAACGCAATTAATACGCGTACCGCTAGCCAGGAAGAGTTTGTAGAAACGCAAAAAGGCCATCCGT
CAGGATGGCCTTCTGCTTAGTTTGATGCCTGGCAGTTTATGGCGGGCGTCCTGCCCGCCACCCTCCGGGC
CGTTGCTTCACAACGTTCAAATCCGCTCCCGGCGGATTTGTCCTACTCAGGAGAGCGTTCACCGACAAAC
AACAGATAAAACGAAAGGCCCAGTCTTCCGACTGAGCCTTTCGTTTTATTTGATGCCTGGCAGTTCCCTA
CTCTCGCGTTAACGCTAGCATGGATGTTTTCCCAGTCACGACGTT
