>Addgene plasmid #168559 | pDONR223 SARS-CoV-1 ORF3a_stop | depositor partial sequence | sequence record 326768 | Inserted CDS with Stop codon
ATGGATTTGTTTATGAGATTTTTTACTCTTAGATCAATTACTGCACAGCCAGTAAAAATTGACAATGCTT
CTCCTGCAAGTACTGTTCATGCTACAGCAACGATACCGCTACAAGCCTCACTCCCTTTCGGATGGCTTGT
TATTGGCGTTGCATTTCTTGCTGTTTTTCAGAGCGCTACCAAAATAATTGCGCTCAATAAAAGATGGCAG
CTAGCCCTTTATAAGGGCTTCCAGTTCATTTGCAATTTACTGCTGCTATTTGTTACCATCTATTCACATC
TTTTGCTTGTCGCTGCAGGTATGGAGGCGCAATTTTTGTACCTCTATGCCTTGATATATTTTCTACAATG
CATCAACGCATGTAGAATTATTATGAGATGTTGGCTTTGTTGGAAGTGCAAATCCAAGAACCCATTACTT
TATGATGCCAACTACTTTGTTTGCTGGCACACACATAACTATGACTACTGTATACCATATAACAGTGTCA
CAGATACAATTGTCGTTACTGAAGGTGACGGCATTTCAACACCAAAACTCAAAGAAGACTACCAAATTGG
TGGTTATTCTGAGGATAGGCACTCAGGTGTTAAAGACTATGTCGTTGTACATGGCTATTTCACCGAAGTT
TACTACCAGCTTGAGTCTACACAAATTACTACAGACACTGGTATTGAAAATGCTACATTCTTCATCTTTA
ACAAGCTTGTTAAAGACCCACCGAATGTGCAAATACACACAATCGACGGCTCTTCAGGAGTTGCTAATCC
AGCAATGGATCCAATTTATGATGAGCCGACGACGACTACTAGCGTGCCTTTG
